Addgene plasmid #225093: TadCBE-Cas9NG
Purpose: Plasmid for bacterial purification of codon-optimized TadCBE-Cas9NG
Depositing lab: Vijay Sankaran. Depositing organization: Broad Institute. Publication: Transcription factor networks disproportionately enrich for heritability of blood cell phenotypes. Martin-Rufino JD, Caulier A, Lee S, Castano N, King E, Joubran S, Jones M, Goldman SR, Arora UP, Wahlster L, Lander ES, Sankaran VG. Science. 2025 Apr 4;388(6742):52-59. doi: 10.1126/science.ads7951. Epub 2025 Apr 3. PubMed 40179192.
Backbone
  Vector backbone: pD881-SR
  Backbone manufacturer: Atum
  Total vector size (bp): 7650
  Vector type: Bacterial Expression, CRISPR
Growth in bacteria
  Bacterial resistance: Kanamycin, 25 μg/mL
  Growth temperature: 30°C
  Growth strain: NEB Stable
  Growth instructions: Use BL21 Star DE3 competent cells and rhamnose induction for protein purification
  Copy number: Low Copy
Gene/Insert
  Gene/Insert name: TadCBE-Cas9NG
  Species: Synthetic
  Tag / fusion protein: 8xHis (N terminal on insert)
Resource information
  A portion of this plasmid was derived from a plasmid made by: David Liu lab (Broad Institute)
Terms and licenses: Academic/Nonprofit Terms; Industry Terms: Not Available to Industry
Depositor comments: Please visit https://doi.org/10.1101/2024.09.09.611392 for bioRxiv preprint.
How to cite: TadCBE-Cas9NG was a gift from Vijay Sankaran (Addgene plasmid # 225093 ; http://n2t.net/addgene:225093 ; RRID:Addgene_225093)
