[The description below was written by a language model from this plasmid's Addgene catalogue record and pLannotate feature annotations shown in this document.]
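Description:
TadCBE-Cas9NG is a 7,650 bp bacterial expression plasmid built on the Atum pD881-SR backbone for producing a recombinant cytosine base editor protein in E. coli. It replicates from a p15A origin, which the record lists as low copy. Selection is with kanamycin through an aph(3')-Ia KanR gene driven by the cat promoter. Several short phage and E. coli terminators (T3Te, T7Te, tonB) flank the backbone modules and insulate them from read-through transcription. The annotated RSF ori and bom hits are only small fragments and are probably not functional elements.

The payload is a single codon-optimized synthetic open reading frame under the rhaB promoter, which gives tight L-rhamnose-inducible expression and is repressed by glucose. According to the feature table, the fusion runs from a TadA-derived deaminase domain, through a Streptococcus pyogenes Cas9 coding sequence that spans the plasmid numbering origin, to a C-terminal uracil glycosylase inhibitor (UGI) from phage PBS2, followed by a T7 terminator. The catalogue lists an N-terminal 8xHis tag for affinity purification, though this tag is not annotated in the table.

In TadCBE editors, the TadA domain has been evolved to deaminate cytosine rather than adenosine, and UGI blocks excision of the resulting uracil so that C-to-T outcomes are favoured. The "NG" designation implies a Cas9 variant that recognizes relaxed NG PAMs. The specific mutations, the nickase status, and any linkers or nuclear localization signals are not stated in the record. Part of the plasmid derives from an earlier base editor construct. Its stated purpose is bacterial purification of the editor protein, and the record does not state any downstream uses for that protein.
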