Features (pLannotate 1.2.2; 13 found; start..end, strand, type, name):
   1615..1863    +  CDS            UGI: UNGI_BPPB2 - Experimental evidence at protein level: Swiss-Prot protein existence level 1. This protein binds specifically and reversibly to the host uracil-DNA glycosylase, preventing removal of uracil residues from PBS2 DNA by the host uracil-excision repair system. From Bacillus phage PBS2 (Bacteriophage PBS2).
   1958..2005    +  terminator     T7 terminator: transcription terminator for bacteriophage T7 RNA polymerase
   2103..2132    +  terminator     T3Te terminator: phage T3 early transcription terminator
   2162..2707    +  rep_origin     p15A ori: Plasmids containing the medium-copy-number p15A origin of replication can be propagated in E. coli cells that contain a second plasmid with the ColE1 origin.
   2795..2850    +  rep_origin     RSF ori (fragment): Plasmids containing the RSF 1030 origin of replication can be propagated in E. coli cells that contain additional plasmids with compatible origins.
   2949..2970    -  misc_feature   bom (fragment): basis of mobility region from pBR322
   2972..2999    -  terminator     T7Te terminator: phage T7 early transcription terminator
   3023..3832    -  CDS            KanR: aminoglycoside phosphotransferase; aph(3')-Ia; confers resistance to kanamycin in bacteria or G418 (Geneticin®) in eukaryotes
   3833..3923    -  promoter       cat promoter: promoter of the E. coli cat gene encoding chloramphenicol acetyltransferase
   3932..3962    -  terminator     tonB terminator: bidirectional E. coli tonB-P14 transcription terminator
   4027..4145    +  promoter       rhaB promoter: promoter of the E. coli rhaBAD operon, conferring tight induction with L-rhamnose and repression with D-glucose in the presence of RhaR and RhaS (Giacalone et al., 2006)
   4261..4752    +  CDS            tadA: TADA_ECOLI - Also known as yfhC. Experimental evidence at protein level: Swiss-Prot protein existence level 1. Catalyzes the deamination of adenosine to inosine at the wobble position 34 of tRNA(Arg2). Essential for cell viability. From Escherichia coli (strain K12).
   4855..1305    +  CDS            cas9 (across the origin): CAS9_STRP1 - Also known as csn1 From Streptococcus pyogenes serotype M1.
>Addgene plasmid #225093 | TadCBE-Cas9NG | addgene full sequence | sequence record 444232 | Addgene NGS Result
ATTCTGGACAGCCGCATGAATACTAAGTACGATGAAAATGATAAACTCATTCGTGAGGTCAAGGTCATTA
CCCTGAAGTCTAAGCTCGTCAGCGATTTTCGTAAAGACTTCCAGTTCTATAAGGTGCGCGAAATCAACAA
TTACCACCACGCCCATGATGCATATCTGAACGCCGTGGTGGGTACGGCTCTGATCAAGAAATATCCGAAA
CTGGAGTCCGAGTTTGTCTATGGTGACTACAAAGTGTATGACGTCCGCAAAATGATCGCCAAATCGGAAC
AAGAGATTGGCAAGGCAACCGCGAAGTACTTTTTCTATTCCAACATTATGAACTTTTTCAAGACCGAGAT
CACCCTGGCAAACGGTGAGATCCGTAAACGTCCGCTGATCGAAACTAACGGTGAAACCGGTGAAATCGTG
TGGGACAAAGGTCGTGACTTTGCAACCGTGCGTAAAGTGCTGTCGATGCCACAGGTCAACATCGTTAAGA
AAACCGAAGTTCAAACTGGTGGCTTTAGCAAGGAGAGCATTCGTCCTAAGCGCAACAGCGACAAGCTGAT
TGCACGTAAGAAGGACTGGGACCCGAAGAAGTACGGCGGCTTTGTGTCCCCGACGGTTGCGTATAGCGTT
CTCGTTGTGGCGAAAGTCGAGAAAGGCAAGAGCAAAAAGCTGAAAAGCGTTAAAGAATTGCTGGGTATCA
CGATTATGGAGCGTAGCAGCTTCGAAAAGAATCCTATTGATTTCTTGGAAGCAAAAGGTTACAAGGAGGT
GAAGAAAGACTTGATCATCAAACTGCCGAAGTATTCCCTGTTCGAGCTGGAAAACGGCCGCAAACGTATG
CTGGCCAGCGCTCGCTTTCTGCAAAAGGGCAACGAACTGGCTCTGCCGAGCAAATATGTGAATTTCCTGT
ACCTGGCCAGCCACTACGAGAAACTGAAGGGCTCCCCGGAAGATAACGAGCAGAAGCAGCTGTTCGTTGA
GCAGCACAAGCATTACCTGGACGAGATTATCGAGCAGATCAGCGAGTTTAGCAAACGCGTGATTCTGGCG
GATGCGAATTTGGATAAAGTTCTGTCGGCCTATAATAAACACCGCGACAAACCGATTCGCGAGCAGGCGG
AGAACATTATCCACTTGTTCACCCTGACCAATCTGGGTGCTCCGCGTGCTTTCAAATACTTTGATACCAC
GATTGATCGCAAAGTGTATCGTTCCACCAAAGAGGTACTGGACGCGACCCTGATCCACCAGAGCATCACC
GGCTTGTACGAAACGCGCATCGATCTGTCTCAACTGGGCGGTGACAGCGGTGGTTCGGGTGGTAGCGGTG
GCAGCACCAACCTGAGCGACATTATTGAAAAAGAAACCGGCAAACAACTGGTCATCCAAGAAAGCATTCT
GATGTTGCCGGAGGAAGTTGAAGAGGTGATTGGCAATAAACCGGAGAGCGATATCCTGGTGCATACCGCG
TACGACGAAAGCACTGATGAGAATGTGATGTTGCTGACCTCCGATGCACCGGAGTACAAACCGTGGGCGT
TGGTGATCCAAGATAGCAATGGTGAAAACAAGATTAAGATGCTGTCCGGTGGTTCCGGTGGCTCTGGTGG
TTCCACCAACTTGTCCGACATCATTGAGAAAGAAACCGGTAAGCAGCTGGTTATTCAAGAATCTATTCTG
ATGCTGCCGGAAGAGGTTGAAGAAGTCATCGGCAATAAGCCTGAGAGCGACATTTTGGTTCATACCGCTT
ACGATGAGAGCACGGATGAAAATGTAATGCTGCTGACGAGCGACGCTCCGGAGTACAAGCCGTGGGCACT
GGTGATTCAAGATAGCAACGGCGAGAATAAGATCAAAATGCTGAGCGGTGGTAGCAAACGCACAGCCGAT
GGATCAGAATTTGAATCTCCGAAAAAGAAACGCAAGGTGTAAAGCGGCCGCCACCGCTGAGCAATAACTA
GCATAACCCCTTGGGGCCTCTAAACGGGTCTTGAGGGGTTTTTTGCTGAAAGGAGGAACTATATCCGGGT
AACGAATTCAAGCTTGATATCATTCAGGACGAGCCTCAGACTCCAGCGTAACTGGACTGCAATCAACTCA
CTGGCTCACCTTCACGGGTGGGCCTTTCTTCGGTAGAAGTCTTCTTAATAAGATGATCTTCTTGAGATCG
TTTTGGTCTGCGCGTAATCTCTTGCTCTGAAAACGAAAAAACCGCCTTGCAGGGCGGTTTTTCGAAGGTT
CTCTGAGCTACCAACTCTTTGAACCGAGGTAACTGGCTTGGAGGAGCGCAGTCACCAAAACTTGTCCTTT
CAGTTTAGCCTTAACCGGCGCATGACTTCAAGACTAACTCCTCTAAATCAATTACCAGTGGCTGCTGCCA
GTGGTGCTTTTGCATGTCTTTCCGGGTTGGACTCAAGACGATAGTTACCGGATAAGGCGCAGCGGTCGGA
CTGAACGGGGGGTTCGTGCATACAGTCCAGCTTGGAGCGAACTGCCTACCCGGAACTGAGTGTCAGGCGT
GGAATGAGACAAACGCGGCCATAACAGCGGAATGACACCGGTAAACCGAAAGGCAGGAACAGGAGAGCGC
ACGAGGGAGCCGCCAGGGGGAAACGCCTGGTATCTTTATAGTCCTGTCGGGTTTCGCCACCACTGATTTG
AGCGTCAGATTTCGTGATGCTTGTCAGGGGGGCGGAGCCTATGGAAAAACGGCTTTGCCGCGGCCCTCTC
ACTTCCCTGTTAAGTATCTTCCTGGCATCTTCCAGGAAATCTCCGCCCCGTTCGTAAGCCATTTCCGCTC
GCCGCAGTCGAACGACCGAGCGTAGCGAGTCAGTGAGCGAGGAAGCGGAATATATCCTGTATCACATATT
CTGCTGACGCACCGGTGCAGCCTTTTTTCTCCTGCCACATGAAGCACTTCACTGACACCCTCATCAGTGC
CAACATAGTAAGCCAGTATACACTCCGCTAGCGCAGAAAGGCCCACCCGAAGGTGAGCCAGGTGATTACA
TTTGGGCCCTCATTAGAAAAACTCATCGAGCATCAAATGAAATTGCAATTTATTCATATCAGGATTATCA
ATACCATATTTTTGAAAAAGCCGTTTCTGTAATGAAGGAGAAAACTCACCGAGGCAGTTCCATAGGATGG
CAAGATCCTGGTATCGGTCTGCGATTCCGACTCGTCCAACATCAATACAACCTATTAATTTCCCCTCGTC
AAAAATAAGGTTATCAAGTGAGAAATCACCATGAGTGACGACTGAATCCGGTGAGAATGGCAAAAGTTTA
TGCATTTCTTTCCAGACTTGTTCAACAGGCCAGCCATTACGCTCGTCATCAAAATCACTCGCATCAACCA
AACCGTTATTCATTCGTGATTGCGCCTGAGCGAGGCGAAATACGCGATCGCTGTTAAAAGGACAATTACA
AACAGGAATCGAGTGCAACCGGCGCAGGAACACTGCCAGCGCATCAACAATATTTTCACCTGAATCAGGA
TATTCTTCTAATACCTGGAACGCTGTTTTTCCGGGGATCGCAGTGGTGAGTAACCATGCATCATCAGGAG
TACGGATAAAATGCTTGATGGTCGGAAGTGGCATAAATTCCGTCAGCCAGTTTAGTCTGACCATCTCATC
TGTAACATCATTGGCAACGCTACCTTTGCCATGTTTCAGAAACAACTCTGGCGCATCGGGCTTCCCATAC
AAGCGATAGATTGTCGCACCTGATTGCCCGACATTATCGCGAGCCCATTTATACCCATATAAATCAGCAT
CCATGTTGGAATTTAATCGCGGCCTCGACGTTTCCCGTTGAATATTGCTCATAGCTCCTGAAAATCTCGA
TAACTCAAAAAATACGCCCGGTAGTGATCTTATTTCATTATGGTGAAAGTTGGAACCTCTTACGTGCCGA
TCAAGAAGACGGTCAAAAGCCTCCGGTCGGAGGCTTTTGACTTTCTGCTATGGAGGTCAGGTATGATTTA
AATGGTCAGTATTGAGCGATATCTAGAGAATTCGTCCACCACAATTCAGCAAATTGTGAACATCATCACG
TTCATCTTTCCCTGGTTGCCAATGGCCCATTTTCCTGTCAGTAACGAGAAGGTCGCGAATTCAGGCGCTT
TTTAGACTGGTCGTAATGAAATTCTTTTTAAGAAGGAGATATACATATGCACCATCACCATCATCATCAT
CACAAACGTACCGCAGATGGTAGCGAATTTGAAAGCCCGAAAAAAAAGCGTAAAGTTAGTAGCGAAGTTG
AATTTAGCCACGAATACTGGATGCGTCATGCGTTGACGCTGGCGAAGCGTGCGCGTGACGAACGCAAGGC
GCCGGTGGGTGCTGTTCTGGTGCTGAACAATCGTGTAATCGGTGAAGGTTGGAATCGCGCGATCGGTCTG
CATGATCCAACCGCGCACGCAGAAATCATAGCGCTGCGTCAGGGTGGCCTGGTGATGCAAAATTACCGTC
TGATCGATGCGACGCTGTATGTGACCTTCGAACCGTGTGTCATGTGTGCCGGTGCCATGATCAACAGCCG
CATTGGCCGTGTGGTCTTTGGCGTTCGTAACAGCAAACGTGGCGCAGCAGGCTCTCTGATGAACGTCCTG
AATTACCCGGGTATGAACCATCGTGTTGAGATTACGGAGGGCATCTTAGCGGATGAATGTGCTGCGCTGC
TGTGCGATTTCTATCGCATGCCGCGTCAAGTCTTTAACGCACAGAAGAAGGCACAATCTAGCATTAACTC
TGGCGGTTCGTCTGGTGGTAGCAGCGGCAGCGAAACGCCGGGTACCAGCGAGAGCGCAACCCCGGAAAGC
TCCGGTGGCAGCTCTGGCGGCTCTGACAAAAAGTATTCGATTGGCCTGGCGATCGGCACGAACAGCGTCG
GTTGGGCTGTTATTACCGACGAGTATAAAGTGCCGAGCAAGAAGTTTAAAGTCTTGGGTAACACCGATCG
CCATAGCATCAAAAAGAATCTGATTGGTGCCCTGCTGTTTGATAGCGGCGAAACGGCAGAAGCGACCCGT
CTGAAACGTACCGCACGTCGTCGCTACACTCGTCGTAAAAACCGCATTTGCTATTTGCAAGAGATCTTCA
GCAATGAAATGGCCAAAGTTGACGACAGCTTCTTTCACCGTCTGGAGGAGAGCTTTCTGGTTGAAGAGGA
TAAGAAACACGAGCGTCACCCGATCTTTGGTAATATCGTTGACGAGGTCGCGTATCACGAGAAGTACCCG
ACGATCTACCACTTGCGTAAGAAACTGGTGGACAGCACCGATAAAGCCGATCTGCGTCTGATTTACTTGG
CGTTGGCGCACATGATCAAGTTCCGCGGTCATTTCCTGATCGAGGGTGACCTGAACCCAGATAATTCCGA
CGTCGACAAGCTGTTCATCCAGCTGGTTCAGACCTACAACCAATTGTTTGAAGAAAACCCGATTAATGCA
TCTGGTGTCGACGCGAAGGCGATTCTGAGCGCGCGTCTGAGCAAGTCTCGTCGTCTGGAGAATCTGATCG
CGCAATTGCCGGGTGAGAAGAAAAATGGTTTGTTTGGCAACTTGATCGCGCTGAGCCTGGGTCTGACCCC
GAACTTTAAGAGCAATTTCGACCTGGCAGAAGATGCGAAACTGCAGCTGAGCAAAGACACCTATGATGAC
GACCTGGATAATCTCCTGGCACAAATTGGTGACCAGTATGCGGACCTGTTCCTGGCTGCGAAAAATCTGT
CGGACGCCATTCTGCTGTCGGACATTCTGCGCGTTAACACTGAGATCACGAAAGCACCGCTGTCTGCGAG
CATGATTAAACGTTATGACGAGCACCATCAAGACCTGACCCTGCTGAAGGCCCTGGTCCGTCAGCAACTG
CCGGAGAAGTATAAAGAAATTTTTTTCGATCAGAGCAAGAACGGTTACGCAGGCTATATCGATGGCGGTG
CGAGCCAAGAAGAGTTTTACAAATTCATTAAACCGATTTTGGAGAAGATGGACGGTACCGAGGAGTTGCT
GGTGAAACTGAATCGCGAAGATCTGCTGCGCAAACAACGTACGTTCGATAACGGTAGCATCCCACACCAG
ATTCACCTGGGTGAGCTGCACGCGATTCTGCGTCGTCAGGAAGATTTCTACCCATTCCTGAAAGATAATC
GTGAAAAGATTGAGAAAATCTTGACGTTCCGCATTCCGTACTACGTCGGTCCGCTGGCACGTGGCAACAG
CCGTTTCGCTTGGATGACGCGCAAGAGCGAGGAAACTATCACGCCGTGGAACTTTGAGGAAGTCGTCGAC
AAAGGTGCGAGCGCGCAAAGCTTTATTGAGCGCATGACCAACTTTGACAAGAATCTGCCGAACGAGAAAG
TCTTGCCAAAGCACAGCCTGCTGTACGAGTATTTCACGGTGTACAATGAACTGACCAAAGTTAAGTATGT
CACCGAGGGTATGCGTAAACCAGCGTTCCTGTCCGGTGAACAGAAGAAAGCAATTGTGGATCTGTTGTTT
AAGACGAACCGTAAAGTCACGGTGAAGCAGTTGAAAGAGGATTACTTCAAAAAGATCGAATGCTTTGACA
GCGTGGAAATTAGCGGTGTTGAGGACCGTTTCAACGCCAGCTTGGGCACCTACCATGATCTGCTGAAAAT
CATTAAGGACAAGGACTTCCTGGATAACGAAGAAAACGAGGATATTCTGGAGGATATTGTCCTGACGCTG
ACCCTCTTCGAAGATCGCGAAATGATTGAAGAGAGACTGAAAACTTACGCCCACTTGTTTGACGATAAAG
TCATGAAACAACTGAAGCGCCGTCGTTACACCGGTTGGGGTCGTCTGAGCCGTAAGCTGATCAACGGTAT
CCGTGATAAGCAATCTGGCAAAACGATCCTGGACTTTCTGAAAAGCGATGGTTTCGCGAACCGCAACTTC
ATGCAGCTTATTCACGACGATTCTCTGACCTTTAAGGAGGACATCCAAAAAGCCCAGGTTAGCGGTCAGG
GCGATTCCCTGCATGAGCATATTGCTAACTTAGCGGGTAGCCCGGCAATCAAAAAGGGCATTCTGCAAAC
CGTTAAGGTTGTGGACGAGTTGGTTAAGGTCATGGGCCGTCATAAGCCGGAGAATATCGTTATTGAGATG
GCGCGCGAGAATCAGACCACGCAGAAAGGCCAAAAGAATAGCCGTGAACGTATGAAACGTATTGAAGAGG
GTATCAAAGAGCTGGGCAGCCAAATCTTGAAGGAACATCCGGTGGAGAACACGCAGCTGCAGAATGAAAA
GCTGTACCTGTACTATCTGCAAAACGGTCGTGATATGTACGTTGACCAAGAGCTGGACATCAACCGCCTG
AGCGATTATGATGTTGATCACATTGTGCCGCAATCTTTTCTGAAGGACGACAGCATCGACAACAAAGTTT
TGACCCGTAGCGACAAGAATCGCGGTAAAAGCGATAATGTTCCGAGCGAAGAGGTCGTTAAGAAGATGAA
AAACTATTGGCGTCAGTTGCTGAATGCAAAACTGATTACCCAACGCAAATTCGACAATTTGACTAAAGCG
GAGCGTGGTGGTCTGAGCGAGCTGGACAAGGCGGGTTTCATTAAGCGTCAACTGGTTGAAACTCGTCAGA
TCACGAAGCACGTGGCGCAG
